>Addgene plasmid #24339 | pCMV-QF | depositor full sequence | sequence record 11371 | Author sequence
GACGGATCGGGAGATCTCCCGATCCCCTATGGTGCACTCTCAGTACAATCTGCTCTGATGCCGCATAGTT
AAGCCAGTATCTGCTCCCTGCTTGTGTGTTGGAGGTCGCTGAGTAGTGCGCGAGCAAAATTTAAGCTACA
ACAAGGCAAGGCTTGACCGACAATTGCATGAAGAATCTGCTTAGGGTTAGGCGTTTTGCGCTGCTTCGCG
ATGTACGGGCCAGATATACGCGTTGACATTGATTATTGACTAGTTATTAATAGTAATCAATTACGGGGTC
ATTAGTTCATAGCCCATATATGGAGTTCCGCGTTACATAACTTACGGTAAATGGCCCGCCTGGCTGACCG
CCCAACGACCCCCGCCCATTGACGTCAATAATGACGTATGTTCCCATAGTAACGCCAATAGGGACTTTCC
ATTGACGTCAATGGGTGGAGTATTTACGGTAAACTGCCCACTTGGCAGTACATCAAGTGTATCATATGCC
AAGTACGCCCCCTATTGACGTCAATGACGGTAAATGGCCCGCCTGGCATTATGCCCAGTACATGACCTTA
TGGGACTTTCCTACTTGGCAGTACATCTACGTATTAGTCATCGCTATTACCATGGTGATGCGGTTTTGGC
AGTACATCAATGGGCGTGGATAGCGGTTTGACTCACGGGGATTTCCAAGTCTCCACCCCATTGACGTCAA
TGGGAGTTTGTTTTGGCACCAAAATCAACGGGACTTTCCAAAATGTCGTAACAACTCCGCCCCATTGACG
CAAATGGGCGGTAGGCGTGTACGGTGGGAGGTCTATATAAGCAGAGCTCTCTGGCTAACTAGAGAACCCA
CTGCTTACTGGCTTATCGAAATTAATACGACTCACTATAGGGAGACCCAAGCTGGCTAGTTAAGCTTGGT
ACCGAGCTCGGATCCCAACATGCCGCCTAAACGCAAGACACTCAATGCCGCTGCCGAAGCCAATGCCCAC
GCTGATGGCCATGCTGATGGCAATGCTGATGGTCATGTCGCTAACACTGCAGCAAGCAGCAACAACGCCC
GTTTTGCGGACTTGACCAACATTGACACACCCGGCCTCGGCCCTACCACGACGACGTTACTTGTCGAGCC
CGCTCGTTCGAAACGCCAGAGAGTCTCGAGGGCCTGTGATCAGTGTCGAGCTGCACGTGAAAAGTGTGAT
GGAATCCAGCCGGCTTGCTTCCCCTGTGTGTCGCAGGGCCGGTCGTGTACCTACCAGGCCAGTCCCAAGA
AGCGAGGAGTCCAGACGGGCTACATCCGCACTCTCGAACTGGCTCTGGCTTGGATGTTCGAGAACGTTGC
CCGCAGCGAGGACGCCCTCCACAATCTTTTGGTCCGTGATGCTGGCCAGGGCAGCGCTCTCCTGGTCGGC
AAAGACTCGCCTGCTGCAGAACGCCTGCATGCAAGATGGGCGACGAGTCGAGTCAACAAAAGCATCACCC
GTCTTCTCTCAGGTCAGGCCGCACAAGATCCATCTGAAGACGGCCAATCCCCGTCCGAAGACATAAATGT
CCAAGATGCCGGGGCAAAGACATCCGACTTCCCTCATGCGCCTCACTTGACTTTCTCGGCGCCTAAGTCT
AGTACAGCTGAGACACGCACTCTACCAGGCCCGGTCCGACCACCTATTTCGGCAAACACCCTGGAAAACA
ACCTTCAGCCAGATGGTACCGGGATAGGGAAGCTACCACCCAATCATTGGCGCCTGCTGGATATCTACTT
TTCCTACACGCATTCTTGGCTCCCTATCCTCGAGAAGAAAGACATGTACCAAGCATTGTACCAGTACTCT
GAACAAGGCTCGTTGCTTCCCTCTGCGAATGTCGAGTCTGGCGTTCATGCCGAGCTCTGGAGCGCGCTCG
CCCTGGCGTCCTTCCAGGCTGCTGCTACTGCTGCATCGAGTGCTACGGGTCCAGCTTCAGCTGCTCATGG
CCATGACAATGCCATCAATCCTTCACCTGCAGACATATCTGACACAGCCCGAAAGCTCATACCTTTGGAA
AGCGGGCCGTTCCAGGTTCAGCACTGCAGAGCGTTGCTGCTTCTTTGTCTCGTAAGCCTTGGGCGGGATG
ATTGGGAGTCTGCTTGGTTGCTGGTTGGCTTTGCGGTCCGCGTCCTACTTGTTGTTCGCACCCAGTTGCC
TCCTGATGATGACCGGCCACGACCAAGAATGCGTGCGCTGCTCGTCGCGTGCTTCATCGTGGATACCATT
GTGTCTATGAGACACAACGTGCCGGCCCATCTCAAGCCAGACGACATTGCGGATCTGCCGTTACCTGAAG
ACGGTCAAGATCAATGGGAGCCGTGGACACCATGTGAGGGCTTAGGCGGTGAACACACCATGCTGCAAAT
GTTGAGGAACCCGGCATACCCTTTAAGCACATTCAACCACCTATATGGCGTGACCAAGCTGGTTGCTTTG
GAGCTTCTGCCAAGAATACGAACATCTTCACAGAACGCTCCCTTGGAGTTCAGGTCGCGGTTGCAGCAGG
TAATCGGCCACAATTCTCCCTTCAGCGTCTTTGTCCTTTCCCAGGATACAGCATCGGCTTTTGTGCCTAC
TGCATACCTTACCCGTACCGTTTATTTATGGGCAGCTGCCTTTTCTGAGCCTCTCAACGAACACTACTCG
CATCTTCTGATCGAAACTCTTGATCAGTATCAGAAGCGGTTTGGTACATATGCAATCCCACCTCTGATCC
CTTCTCTTCTAGACTCCCTTCTTGCTTTAAAGAAACAATCACATTCTTCAGAGCGGCATCGAAGGCACTT
GGAAGAGCTTTTCCCCGCCTACTCCTCCATTTGGCCTCGGGGAGGCCGACACAGCAATACTGGCCTCCAA
CCCATACGACAACTTGAGCTTCCGCCGACTGCGACTGCCACTGCAAGTATCATGCCCCATGTCATGGAAC
AGCCCCTGTCAACGTCAATAAATCCGGTCAATGATCGGTTTAATGGAATACCGAATCCTACCCCCTACAA
TAGCGATGCGGCCCTAGACGCAATTACTCAAACCAATGACTACGGATCAGTCAATACCCATGGCATTCTC
AGTACATATCCACCACCTGCCACCCACTTGAACGAGGCCTCGGTGGCCCTTGCGCCTGGAGGTGCTCCTC
CCAGACCACCCCCGCCATACGTTGATAGTACAACGAACCATCCTCCTTACCATAGTAACCTCGTCCCCAT
GGCCAATTTCGGATATTCGACTGTAGACTATGATGCGATGGTGGATGATCTGGCATCGATCGAGTACACG
GATGCGGTTGACGTTGATCCGCAGTTCATGACGAACCTCGGGTTTGTCCCAGGGTGTAATTTTAGCGATA
TCAACACGTATGAGCAATAGTTGGCTATTCGAGCGGCCGCTCGAGTCTAGAGGGCCCTTCGAACAAAAAC
TCATCTCAGAAGAGGATCTGAATATGCATACCGGTCATCATCACCATCACCATTGAGTTTAAACCCGCTG
ATCAGCCTCGACTGTGCCTTCTAGTTGCCAGCCATCTGTTGTTTGCCCCTCCCCCGTGCCTTCCTTGACC
CTGGAAGGTGCCACTCCCACTGTCCTTTCCTAATAAAATGAGGAAATTGCATCGCATTGTCTGAGTAGGT
GTCATTCTATTCTGGGGGGTGGGGTGGGGCAGGACAGCAAGGGGGAGGATTGGGAAGACAATAGCAGGCA
TGCTGGGGATGCGGTGGGCTCTATGGCTTCTGAGGCGGAAAGAACCAGCTGGGGCTCTAGGGGGTATCCC
C
[124 nt withheld, positions 3782-3905]
C
[91 nt withheld, positions 3907-3997]
A
[49 nt withheld, positions 3999-4047]
CCTTTGACGTTGGAGTCCACGTTCTTT
[37 nt withheld, positions 4075-4111]
ACCCTATCTCGGTCTATTCTTTTGATTTATAAGGGATTTTGCCGATTTCGGCCTATTGGTTAAAAAATGA
GCTGATTTAACAAAAATTTAACGCGAATTAATTCTGTGGAATGTGTGTCAGTTAGGGTGTGGAAAGTCCC
CAGGCTCCCCAGCAGGCAGAAGTATGCAAAGCATGCATCTCAATTAGTCAGCAACCAGGTGTGGAAAGTC
CCCAGGCTCCCCAGCAGGCAGAAGTATGCAAAGCATGCATCTCAATTAGTCAGCAACCATAGTCCCGCCC
CTAACTCCGCCCATCCCGCCCCTAACTCCGCCCAGTTCCGCCCATTCTCCGCCCCATGGCTGACTAATTT
TTTTTATTTATGCAGAGGCCGAGGCCGCCTCTGCCTCTGAGCTATTCCAGAAGTAGTGAGGAGGCTTTTT
TGGAGGCCTAGGCTTTTGCAAAAAGCTCCCGGGAGCTTGTATATCCATTTTCGGATCTGATCAAGAGACA
GGATGAGGATCGTTTCGCATGATTGAACAAGATGGATTGCACGCAGGTTCTCCGGCCGCTTGGGTGGAGA
GGCTATTCGGCTATGACTGGGCACAACAGACAATCGGCTGCTCTGATGCCGCCGTGTTCCGGCTGTCAGC
GCAGGGGCGCCCGGTTCTTTTTGTCAAGACCGACCTGTCCGGTGCCCTGAATGAACTGCAGGACGAGGCA
GCGCGGCTATCGTGGCTGGCCACGACGGGCGTTCCTTGCGCAGCTGTGCTCGACGTTGTCACTGAAGCGG
GAAGGGACTGGCTGCTATTGGGCGAAGTGCCGGGGCAGGATCTCCTGTCATCTCACCTTGCTCCTGCCGA
GAAAGTATCCATCATGGCTGATGCAATGCGGCGGCTGCATACGCTTGATCCGGCTACCTGCCCATTCGAC
CACCAAGCGAAACATCGCATCGAGCGAGCACGTACTCGGATGGAAGCCGGTCTTGTCGATCAGGATGATC
TGGACGAAGAGCATCAGGGGCTCGCGCCAGCCGAACTGTTCGCCAGGCTCAAGGCGCGCATGCCCGACGG
CGAGGATCTCGTCGTGACCCATGGCGATGCCTGCTTGCCGAATATCATGGTGGAAAATGGCCGCTTTTCT
GGATTCATCGACTGTGGCCGGCTGGGTGTGGCGGACCGCTATCAGGACATAGCGTTGGCTACCCGTGATA
TTGCTGAAGAGCTTGGCGGCGAATGGGCTGACCGCTTCCTCGTGCTTTACGGTATCGCCGCTCCCGATTC
GCAGCGCATCGCCTTCTATCGCCTTCTTGACGAGTTCTTCTGAGCGGGACTCTGGGGTTCGCGAAATGAC
CGACCAAGCGACGCCCAACCTGCCATCACGAGATTTCGATTCCACCGCCGCCTTCTATGAAAGGTTGGGC
TTCGGAATCGTTTTCCGGGACGCCGGCTGGATGATCCTCCAGCGCGGGGATCTCATGCTGGAGTTCTTCG
CCCACCCCAACTTGTTTATTGCAGCTTATAATGGTTACAAATAAAGCAATAGCATCACAAATTTCACAAA
TAAAGCATTTTTTTCACTGCATTCTAGTTGTGGTTTGTCCAAACTCATCAATGTATCTTATCATGTCTGT
ATACCGTCGACCTCTAGCTAGAGCTTGGCGTAATCATGGTCATAGCTGTTTCCTGTGTGAAATTGTTATC
CGCTCACAATTCCACACAACATACGAGCCGGAAGCATAAAGTGTAAAGCCTGGGGTGCCTAATGAGTGAG
CTAACTCACATTAATTGCGTTGCGCTCACTGCCCGCTTTCCAGTCGGGAAACCTGTCGTGCCAGCTGCAT
TAATGAATCGGCCAACGCGCGGGGAGAGGCGGTTTGCGTATTGGGCGCTCTTCCGCTTCCTCGCTCACTG
ACTCGCTGCGCTCGGTCGTTCGGCTGCGGCGAGCGGTATCAGCTCACTCAAAGGCGGTAATACGGTTATC
CACAGAATCAGGGGATAACGCAGGAAAGAACATGTGAGCAAAAGGCCAGCAAAAGGCCAGGAACCGTAAA
AAGGCCGCGTTGCTGGCGTTTTTCCATAGGCTCCGCCCCCCTGACGAGCATCACAAAAATCGACGCTCAA
GTCAGAGGTGGCGAAACCCGACAGGACTATAAAGATACCAGGCGTTTCCCCCTGGAAGCTCCCTCGTGCG
CTCTCCTGTTCCGACCCTGCCGCTTACCGGATACCTGTCCGCCTTTCTCCCTTCGGGAAGCGTGGCGCTT
TCTCATAGCTCACGCTGTAGGTATCTCAGTTCGGTGTAGGTCGTTCGCTCCAAGCTGGGCTGTGTGCACG
AACCCCCCGTTCAGCCCGACCGCTGCGCCTTATCCGGTAACTATCGTCTTGAGTCCAACCCGGTAAGACA
CGACTTATCGCCACTGGCAGCAGCCACTGGTAACAGGATTAGCAGAGCGAGGTATGTAGGCGGTGCTACA
GAGTTCTTGAAGTGGTGGCCTAACTACGGCTACACTAGAAGAACAGTATTTGGTATCTGCGCTCTGCTGA
AGCCAGTTACCTTCGGAAAAAGAGTTGGTAGCTCTTGATCCGGCAAACAAACCACCGCTGGTAGCGGTGG
TTTTTTTGTTTGCAAGCAGCAGATTACGCGCAGAAAAAAAGGATCTCAAGAAGATCCTTTGATCTTTTCT
ACGGGGTCTGACGCTCAGTGGAACGAAAACTCACGTTAAGGGATTTTGGTCATGAGATTATCAAAAAGGA
TCTTCACCTAGATCCTTTTAAATTAAAAATGAAGTTTTAAATCAATCTAAAGTATATATGAGTAAACTTG
GTCTGACAGTTACCAATGCTTAATCAGTGAGGCACCTATCTCAGCGATCTGTCTATTTCGTTCATCCATA
GTTGCCTGACTCCCCGTCGTGTAGATAACTACGATACGGGAGGGCTTACCATCTGGCCCCAGTGCTGCAA
TGATACCGCGAGACCCACGCTCACCGGCTCCAGATTTATCAGCAATAAACCAGCCAGCCGGAAGGGCCGA
GCGCAGAAGTGGTCCTGCAACTTTATCCGCCTCCATCCAGTCTATTAATTGTTGCCGGGAAGCTAGAGTA
AGTAGTTCGCCAGTTAATAGTTTGCGCAACGTTGTTGCCATTGCTACAGGCATCGTGGTGTCACGCTCGT
CGTTTGGTATGGCTTCATTCAGCTCCGGTTCCCAACGATCAAGGCGAGTTACATGATCCCCCATGTTGTG
CAAAAAAGCGGTTAGCTCCTTCGGTCCTCCGATCGTTGTCAGAAGTAAGTTGGCCGCAGTGTTATCACTC
ATGGTTATGGCAGCACTGCATAATTCTCTTACTGTCATGCCATCCGTAAGATGCTTTTCTGTGACTGGTG
AGTACTCAACCAAGTCATTCTGAGAATAGTGTATGCGGCGACCGAGTTGCTCTTGCCCGGCGTCAATACG
GGATAATACCGCGCCACATAGCAGAACTTTAAAAGTGCTCATCATTGGAAAACGTTCTTCGGGGCGAAAA
CTCTCAAGGATCTTACCGCTGTTGAGATCCAGTTCGATGTAACCCACTCGTGCACCCAACTGATCTTCAG
CATCTTTTACTTTCACCAGCGTTTCTGGGTGAGCAAAAACAGGAAGGCAAAATGCCGCAAAAAAGGGAAT
AAGGGCGACACGGAAATGTTGAATACTCATACTCTTCCTTTTTCAATATTATTGAAGCATTTATCAGGGT
TATTGTCTCATGAGCGGATACATATTTGAATGTATTTAGAAAAATAAACAAATAGGGGTTCCGCGCACAT
TTCCCCGAAAAGTGCCACCTGACGTC
Features (pLannotate 1.2.2; 20 found; start..end, strand, type, name):
     28..80      -  misc_feature   bom (fragment): basis of mobility region from pBR322
    235..614     +  enhancer       CMV enhancer: human cytomegalovirus immediate early enhancer
    615..818     +  promoter       CMV promoter: human cytomegalovirus (CMV) immediate early promoter
    814..847     +  LTR            5' LTR (truncated) (fragment): truncated 5' long terminal repeat (LTR) from HIV-1
    863..881     +  promoter       T7 promoter: promoter for bacteriophage T7 RNA polymerase
    930..3377    +  CDS            qa-1f: QA1F_NEUCR - Protein predicted: Swiss-Prot protein existence level 4. Transcription activation of genes for enzymes and proteins of quinate metabolism by binding to a 16 base-pair sequence (consensus 5'- GGRTAARYRYTTAYCC-3') in front of each Qa genes. From Neurospora crassa (strain ATCC 24698 / 74-OR23-1A / CBS 708.71 / DSM 1257 / FGSC 987).
   3512..3736    +  polyA_signal   bGH poly(A) signal: bovine growth hormone polyadenylation signal
   3740..3761    +  promoter       SV40 promoter (fragment): SV40 enhancer and early promoter
   3782..4210    +  rep_origin     f1 ori (sequence partly withheld): f1 bacteriophage origin of replication; arrow indicates direction of (+) strand synthesis
   4224..4553    +  promoter       SV40 promoter: SV40 enhancer and early promoter
   4620..5411    +  CDS            neo: KKA2_KLEPN - Also known as kan, nptII. Experimental evidence at protein level: Swiss-Prot protein existence level 1. Resistance to kanamycin, neomycin, paromomycin, ribostamycin, butirosin and gentamicin B. From Klebsiella pneumoniae.
   5437..5595    +  CDS            ble (fragment): BLE_KLEPN - Experimental evidence at protein level: Swiss-Prot protein existence level 1. Binding protein with a strong affinity to the bleomycin family of antibiotics. Binds to CL990; an antimitotic-antibiotic compound. From Klebsiella pneumoniae.
   5590..5711    +  polyA_signal   SV40 poly(A) signal: SV40 polyadenylation signal
   5784..5800    -  protein_bind   lac operator: The lac repressor binds to the lac operator to inhibit transcription in E. coli. This inhibition can be relieved by adding lactose or isopropyl-β-D-thiogalactopyranoside (IPTG). lac repressor encoded by lacI
   5808..5838    -  promoter       lac promoter: promoter for the E. coli lac operon
   5853..5874    -  protein_bind   CAP binding site: CAP binding activates transcription in the presence of cAMP. E. coli catabolite activator protein
   5887..5979    -  CDS            lacI (fragment): lac repressor; lacI; The lac repressor binds to the lac operator to inhibit transcription in E. coli. This inhibition can be relieved by adding lactose or isopropyl-β-D-thiogalactopyranoside (IPTG).
   6162..6750    -  rep_origin     ori: high-copy-number ColE1/pMB1/pBR322/pUC origin of replication
   6921..7781    -  CDS            AmpR: β-lactamase; bla; confers resistance to ampicillin, carbenicillin, and related antibiotics
   7782..7886    -  promoter       AmpR promoter: bla
