[The description below was written by a language model from this plasmid's Addgene catalogue record and pLannotate feature annotations shown in this document.]
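Description:
pCMV-QF is a mammalian expression plasmid built on the pcDNA3.1-Myc-His-A backbone that drives expression of QF, the transcriptional activator of the Neurospora crassa quinic acid (qa) gene cluster. The roughly 2.45 kb QF cDNA (annotated as qa-1f) was subcloned as a BamHI–NotI fragment from pAC-QF and sits downstream of the human cytomegalovirus immediate-early enhancer and promoter, followed by the bovine growth hormone polyadenylation signal. A T7 promoter lies between the CMV promoter and the coding sequence and could support in vitro transcription. Although the backbone supplies C-terminal Myc and His tags, the depositor notes that a stop codon precedes them, so the QF protein is produced untagged.

The plasmid is propagated in E. coli at high copy through a ColE1/pUC-type origin and selected with ampicillin via the β-lactamase gene. An f1 origin is also present. For mammalian cells, an SV40 early promoter drives a neomycin phosphotransferase gene terminated by the SV40 poly(A) signal, allowing G418 selection of stable transfectants. Small annotated fragments (an HIV-1 LTR piece, ble, lacI, bom and lac promoter/operator elements) appear to be backbone remnants or short sequence matches rather than functional parts of the design.

QF binds a 16 bp consensus site found upstream of the qa genes and serves as the activator of the Q system, a repressible binary system for transgene expression. This construct supplies QF constitutively in transfected mammalian cells, presumably to be paired with a reporter or effector carrying QF binding sites, though the record does not name specific partner constructs.
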