Addgene plasmid #24339: pCMV-QF
Depositing lab: Liqun Luo. Depositing organization: Stanford University. Publication: The Q system: a repressible binary system for transgene expression, lineage tracing, and mosaic analysis. Potter CJ, Tasic B, Russler EV, Liang L, Luo L. Cell. 2010 Apr 30. 141(3):536-48. 10.1016/j.cell.2010.02.025 PubMed 20434990.
Backbone
  Vector backbone: pcDNA3.1-Myc-His-A
  Backbone manufacturer: Invitrogen
  Backbone size w/o insert (bp): 5493
  Vector type: Mammalian Expression
Growth in bacteria
  Bacterial resistance: Ampicillin, 100 μg/mL
  Growth temperature: 37°C
  Growth strain: DH5alpha
  Copy number: High Copy
Gene/Insert
  Gene/Insert name: QF
  Species: Neurospora crassa
  Insert size (bp): 2450
  Tag / fusion protein: Myc (C terminal on insert); His (C terminal on insert)
  Cloning method: Restriction Enzyme; 5′ cloning site BamHI (not destroyed); 3′ cloning site NotI (not destroyed)
  Sequencing primers: 5′ CMV-F
Terms and licenses: Academic/Nonprofit Terms; Industry Terms: Not Available to Industry
Depositor comments: Obtained by subcloning QF cDNA using BamHI and Not I from pAC-QF into pCDNA3.1- myc-His-A. A stop codon precedes the Myc and His tags.
How to cite: pCMV-QF was a gift from Liqun Luo (Addgene plasmid # 24339 ; http://n2t.net/addgene:24339 ; RRID:Addgene_24339)
