>Addgene plasmid #24339 | pCMV-QF | addgene partial sequence | sequence record 30083 | 24339 with BGH-rev
GGTGATGGTGATGATGACCGGTATGCATATTCAGATCCTCTTCTGAGATGAGTTTTTGTTCGAAGGGCCC
TCTAGACTCGAGCGGCCGCCTATTGCTCATACGTGTTGATATCGCTAAAATTACACCCTGGGACAAACCC
GAGGTTCGTCATGAACTGCGGATCAACGTCAACCGCATCCGTGTACTCGATCGATGCCAGATCATCCACC
ATCGCATCATAGTCTACAGTCGAATATCCGAAATTGGCCATGGGGACGAGGTTACTATGGTAAGGAGGAT
GGTTCGTTGTACTATCAACGTATGGCGGGGGTGGTCTGGGAGGAGCACCTCCAGGCGCAAGGGCCACCGA
GGCCTCGTTCAAGTGGGTGGCAGGTGGTGGATATGTACTGAGAATGCCATGGGTATTGACTGATCCGTAG
TCATTGGTTTGAGTAATTGCGTCTAGGGCCGCATCGCTATTGTAGGGGGTAGGATTCGGTATTCCATTAA
ACCGATCATTGACCGGATTTATTGACGTTGACAGGGGCTGTTCCATGACATGGGGCATGATACTTGCAGT
GGCAGTCGCAGTCGGCGGAAGCTCAAGTTGTCGTATGGGTTGGAGGCCAGTATTGCTGTGTCGGCCTCCC
CGA
